>Addgene plasmid #138001 | pTJK482 | addgene full sequence | sequence record 274995 | Addgene NGS Result
TAATGTGAGTTAGCTCACTCATTAGGCACCCCAGGCTTTACACTTTATGCTTCCGGCTCGTATGTTGTGT
GGAATTGTGAGCGGATAACAATTTCACACAGGAAACAGCTATGACCATGATTACGCCAAGCGCGCAATTA
ACCCTCACTAAAGGGAACAAAAGCTGGAGCTGCAAGCTTGGCCATTGCATACGTTGTATCCATATCATAA
TATGTACATTTATATTGGCTCATGTCCAACATTACCGCCATGTTGACATTGATTATTGACTAGTTATTAA
TAGTAATCAATTACGGGGTCATTAGTTCATAGCCCATATATGGAGTTCCGCGTTACATAACTTACGGTAA
ATGGCCCGCCTGGCTGACCGCCCAACGACCCCCGCCCATTGACGTCAATAATGACGTATGTTCCCATAGT
AACGCCAATAGGGACTTTCCATTGACGTCAATGGGTGGAGTATTTACGGTAAACTGCCCACTTGGCAGTA
CATCAAGTGTATCATATGCCAAGTACGCCCCCTATTGACGTCAATGACGGTAAATGGCCCGCCTGGCATT
ATGCCCAGTACATGACCTTATGGGACTTTCCTACTTGGCAGTACATCTACGTATTAGTCATCGCTATTAC
CATGGTGATGCGGTTTTGGCAGTACATCAATGGGCGTGGATAGCGGTTTGACTCACGGGGATTTCCAAGT
CTCCACCCCATTGACGTCAATGGGAGTTTGTTTTGGCACCAAAATCAACGGGACTTTCCAAAATGTCGTA
ACAACTCCGCCCCATTGACGCAAATGGGCGGTAGGCGTGTACGGTGGGAGGTCTATATAAGCAGAGCTCG
TTTAGTGAACCGGGGTCTCTCTGGTTAGACCAGATCTGAGCCTGGGAGCTCTCTGGCTAACTAGGGAACC
CACTGCTTAAGCCTCAATAAAGCTTGCCTTGAGTGCTTCAAGTAGTGTGTGCCCGTCTGTTGTGTGACTC
TGGTAACTAGAGATCCCTCAGACCCTTTTAGTCAGTGTGGAAAATCTCTAGCAGTGGCGCCCGAACAGGG
ACTTGAAAGCGAAAGGGAAACCAGAGGAGCTCTCTCGACGCAGGACTCGGCTTGCTGAAGCGCGCACGGC
AAGAGGCGAGGGGCGGCGACTGGTGAGTACGCCAAAAATTTTGACTAGCGGAGGCTAGAAGGAGAGAGAT
GGGTGCGAGAGCGTCAGTATTAAGCGGGGGAGAATTAGATCGCGATGGGAAAAAATTCGGTTAAGGCCAG
GGGGAAAGAAAAAATATAAATTAAAACATATAGTATGGGCAAGCAGGGAGCTAGAACGATTCGCAGTTAA
TCCTGGCCTGTTAGAAACATCAGAAGGCTGTAGACAAATACTGGGACAGCTACAACCATCCCTTCAGACA
GGATCAGAAGAACTTAGATCATTATATAATACAGTAGCAACCCTCTATTGTGTGCATCAAAGGATAGAGA
TAAAAGACACCAAGGAAGCTTTAGACAAGATAGAGGAAGAGCAAAACAAAAGTAAGACCACCGCACAGCA
AGCGGCCGCTGATCTTCAGACCTGGAGGAGGAGATATGAGGGACAATTGGAGAAGTGAATTATATAAATA
TAAAGTAGTAAAAATTGAACCATTAGGAGTAGCACCCACCAAGGCAAAGAGAAGAGTGGTGCAGAGAGAA
AAAAGAGCAGTGGGAATAGGAGCTTTGTTCCTTGGGTTCTTGGGAGCAGCAGGAAGCACTATGGGCGCAG
CGTCAATGACGCTGACGGTACAGGCCAGACAATTATTGTCTGGTATAGTGCAGCAGCAGAACAATTTGCT
GAGGGCTATTGAGGCGCAACAGCATCTGTTGCAACTCACAGTCTGGGGCATCAAGCAGCTCCAGGCAAGA
ATCCTGGCTGTGGAAAGATACCTAAAGGATCAACAGCTCCTGGGGATTTGGGGTTGCTCTGGAAAACTCA
TTTGCACCACTGCTGTGCCTTGGAATGCTAGTTGGAGTAATAAATCTCTGGAACAGATTTGGAATCACAC
GACCTGGATGGAGTGGGACAGAGAAATTAACAATTACACAAGCTTAATACACTCCTTAATTGAAGAATCG
CAAAACCAGCAAGAAAAGAATGAACAAGAATTATTGGAATTAGATAAATGGGCAAGTTTGTGGAATTGGT
TTAACATAACAAATTGGCTGTGGTATATAAAATTATTCATAATGATAGTAGGAGGCTTGGTAGGTTTAAG
AATAGTTTTTGCTGTACTTTCTATAGTGAATAGAGTTAGGCAGGGATATTCACCATTATCGTTTCAGACC
CACCTCCCAACCCCGAGGGGACCCGACAGGCCCGAAGGAATAGAAGAAGAAGGTGGAGAGAGAGACAGAG
ACAGATCCATTCGATTAGTGAACGGATCTCGACGGTATCGATCTCGACACAAATGGCAGTATTCATCCAC
AATTTTAAAAGAAAAGGGGGGATTGGGGGGTACAGTGCAGGGGAAAGAATAGTAGACATAATAGCAACAG
ACATACAAACTAAAGAATTACAAAAACAAATTACAAAAATTCAAAATTTTCGGGTTTATTACAGGGACAG
CAGAGATCCAGTTTGGGTCGAGGATTCGTGAGGCTCCGGTGCCCGTCAGTGGGCAGAGCGCACATCGCCC
ACAGTCCCCGAGAAGTTGGGGGGAGGGGTCGGCAATTGAACCGGTGCCTAGAGAAGGTGGCGCGGGGTAA
ACTGGGAAAGTGATGTCGTGTACTGGCTCCGCCTTTTTCCCGAGGGTGGGGGAGAACCGTATATAAGTGC
AGTAGTCGCCGTGAACGTTCTTTTTCGCAACGGGTTTGCCGCCAGAACACAGGTAAGTGCCGTGTGTGGT
TCCCGCGGGCCTGGCCTCTTTACGGGTTATGGCCCTTGCGTGCCTTGAATTACTTCCACCTGGCTGCAGT
ACGTGATTCTTGATCCCGAGCTTCGGGTTGGAAGTGGGTGGGAGAGTTCGAGGCCTTGCGCTTAAGGAGC
CCCTTCGCCTCGTGCTTGAGTTGAGGCCTGGCCTGGGCGCTGGGGCCGCCGCGTGCGAATCTGGTGGCAC
CTTCGCGCCTGTCTCGCTGCTTTCGATAAGTCTCTAGCCATTTAAAATTTTTGATGACCTGCTGCGACGC
TTTTTTTCTGGCAAGATAGTCTTGTAAATGCGGGCCAAGATCTGCACACTGGTATTTCGGTTTTTGGGGC
CGCGGGCGGCGACGGGGCCCGTGCGTCCCAGCGCACATGTTCGGCGAGGCGGGGCCTGCGAGCGCGGCCA
CCGAGAATCGGACGGGGGTAGTCTCAAGCTGGCCGGCCTGCTCTGGTGCCTGGCCTCGCGCCGCCGTGTA
TCGCCCCGCCCTGGGCGGCAAGGCTGGCCCGGTCGGCACCAGTTGCGTGAGCGGAAAGATGGCCGCTTCC
CGGCCCTGCTGCAGGGAGCTCAAAATGGAGGACGCGGCGCTCGGGAGAGCGGGCGGGTGAGTCACCCACA
CAAAGGAAAAGGGCCTTTCCGTCCTCAGCCGTCGCTTCATGTGACTCCACGGAGTACCGGGCGCCGTCCA
GGCACCTCGATTAGTTCTCGAGCTTTTGGAGTACGTCGTCTTTAGGTTGGGGGGAGGGGTTTTATGCGAT
GGAGTTTCCCCACACTGAGTGGGTGGAGACTGAAGTTAGGCCAGCTTGGCACTTGATGTAATTCTCCTTG
GAATTTGCCCTTTTTGAGTTTGGATCTTGGTTCATTCTCAAGCCTCAGACAGTGGTTCAAAGTTTTTTTC
TTCCATTTCAGGTGTCGTGAGCTAGCATGGAGTTCCCTGGCCTGGGGTCCCTGGGGACCTCAGAGCCCCT
CCCCCAGTTTGTGGATCCTGCTCTGGTGTCCTCCACACCAGAATCAGGGGTTTTCTTCCCCTCTGGGCCT
GAGGGCTTGGATGCAGCAGCTTCCTCCACTGCCCCGAGCACAGCCACCGCTGCAGCTGCGGCACTGGCCT
ACTACAGGGACGCTGAGGCCTACAGACACTCCCCAGTCTTTCAGGTGTACCCATTGCTCAACTGTATGGA
GGGGATCCCAGGGGGCTCACCATATGCCGGCTGGGCCTACGGCAAGACGGGGCTCTACCCTGCCTCAACT
GTGTGTCCCACCCGCGAGGACTCTCCTCCCCAGGCCGTGGAAGATCTGGATGGAAAAGGCAGCACCAGCT
TCCTGGAGACTTTGAAGACAGAGCGGCTGAGCCCAGACCTCCTGACCCTGGGACCTGCACTGCCTTCATC
ACTCCCTGTCCCCAATAGTGCTTATGGGGGCCCTGACTTTTCCAGTACCTTCTTTTCTCCCACCGGGAGC
CCCCTCAATTCAGCAGCCTATTCCTCTCCCAAGCTTCGTGGAACTCTCCCCCTGCCTCCCTGTGAGGCCA
GGGAGTGTGTGAACTGCGGAGCAACAGCCACTCCACTGTGGCGGAGGGACAGGACAGGCCACTACCTATG
CAACGCCTGCGGCCTCTATCACAAGATGAATGGGCAGAACAGGCCCCTCATCCGGCCCAAGAAGCGCCTG
ATTGTCAGTAAACGGGCAGGTACTCAGTGCACCAACTGCCAGACGACCACCACGACACTGTGGCGGAGAA
ATGCCAGTGGGGATCCCGTGTGCAATGCCTGCGGCCTCTACTACAAGCTACACCAGGTGAACCGGCCACT
GACCATGCGGAAGGATGGTATTCAGACTCGAAACCGCAAGGCATCTGGAAAAGGGAAAAAGAAACGGGGC
TCCAGTCTGGGAGGCACAGGAGCAGCCGAAGGACCAGCTGGTGGCTTTATGGTGGTGGCTGGGGGCAGCG
GTAGCGGGAATTGTGGGGAGGTGGCTTCAGGCCTGACACTGGGCCCCCCAGGTACTGCCCATCTCTACCA
AGGCCTGGGCCCTGTGGTGCTGTCAGGGCCTGTTAGCCACCTCATGCCTTTCCCTGGACCCCTACTGGGC
TCACCCACGGGCTCCTTCCCCACAGGCCCCATGCCCCCCACCACCAGCACTACTGTGGTGGCTCCGCTCA
GCTCATGAGTCGACGGATCCCCCGGGCTGCAGGAATTCGCGCCGGGTTTTGGCGCCTCCCGCGGGCGCCC
CCCTCCTCACGGCGAGCGCTGCCACGTCAGACGAAGGGCGCAGCGAGCGTCCTGATCCTTCCGCCCGGAC
GCTCAGGACAGCGGCCCGCTGCTCATAAGACTCGGCCTTAGAACCCCAGTATCAGCAGAAGGACATTTTA
GGACGGGACTTGGGTGACTCTAGGGCACTGGTTTTCTTTCCAGAGAGCGGAACAGGCGAGGAAAAGTAGT
CCCTTCTCGGCGATTCTGCGGAGGGATCTCCGTGGGGCGGTGAACGCCGATGATTATATAAGGACGCGCC
GGGTGTGGCACAGCTAGTTCCGTCGCAGCCGGGATTTGGGTCGCGGTTCTTGTTTGTGGATCGCTGTGAT
CGTCACTTGGTGAGTAGCGGGCTGCTGGGCTGGCCGGGGCTTTCGTGGCCGCCGGGCCGCTCGGTGGGAC
GGAAGCGTGTGGAGAGACCGCCAAGGGCTGTAGTCTGGGTCCGCGAGCAAGGTTGCCCTGAACTGGGGGT
TGGGGGGAGCGCAGCAAAATGGCGGCTGTTCCCGAGTCTTGAATGGAAGACGCTTGTGAGGCGGGCTGTG
AGGTCGTTGAAACAAGGTGGGGGGCATGGTGGGCGGCAAGAACCCAAGGTCTTGAGGCCTTCGCTAATGC
GGGAAAGCTCTTATTCGGGTGAGATGGGCTGGGGCACCATCTGGGGACCCTGACGTGAAGTTTGTCACTG
ACTGGAGAACTCGGTTTGTCGTCTGTTGCGGGGGCGGCAGTTATGGCGGTGCCGTTGGGCAGTGCACCCG
TACCTTTGGGAGCGCGCGCCCTCGTCGTGTCGTGACGTCACCCGTTCTGTTGGCTTATAATGCAGGGTGG
GGCCACCTGCCGGTAGGTGTGCGGTAGGCTTTTCTCCGTCGCAGGACGCAGGGTTCGGGCCTAGGGTAGG
CTCTCCTGAATCGACAGGCGCCGGACCTCTGGTGAGGGGAGGGATAAGTGAGGCGTCAGTTTCTTTGGTC
GGTTTTATGTACCTATCTTCTTAAGTAGCTGAAGCTCCGGTTTTGAACTATGCGCTCGGGGTTGGCGAGT
GTGTTTTGTGAAGTTTTTTAGGCACCTTTTGAAATGTAATCATTTGGGTCAATATGTAATTTTCAGTGTT
AGACTAGTAAATTGTCCGCTAAATTCTGGCCGTTTTTGGCTTTTTTGTTAGACCTCGAGATGGTGAGCAA
GGGCGAGGAGCTGTTCACCGGGGTGGTGCCCATCCTGGTCGAGCTGGACGGCGACGTAAACGGCCACAAG
TTCAGCGTGTCCGGCGAGGGCGAGGGCGATGCCACCTACGGCAAGCTGACCCTGAAGTTCATCTGCACCA
CCGGCAAGCTGCCCGTGCCCTGGCCCACCCTCGTGACCACCCTGACCTACGGCGTGCAGTGCTTCAGCCG
CTACCCCGACCACATGAAGCAGCACGACTTCTTCAAGTCCGCCATGCCCGAAGGCTACGTCCAGGAGCGC
ACCATCTTCTTCAAGGACGACGGCAACTACAAGACCCGCGCCGAGGTGAAGTTCGAGGGCGACACCCTGG
TGAACCGCATCGAGCTGAAGGGCATCGACTTCAAGGAGGACGGCAACATCCTGGGGCACAAGCTGGAGTA
CAACTACAACAGCCACAACGTCTATATCATGGCCGACAAGCAGAAGAACGGCATCAAGGTGAACTTCAAG
ATCCGCCACAACATCGAGGACGGCAGCGTGCAGCTCGCCGACCACTACCAGCAGAACACCCCCATCGGCG
ACGGCCCCGTGCTGCTGCCCGACAACCACTACCTGAGCACCCAGTCCGCCCTGAGCAAAGACCCCAACGA
GAAGCGCGATCACATGGTCCTGCTGGAGTTCGTGACCGCCGCCGGGATCACTCTCGGCATGGACGAGCTG
TACAAGTAAGGATATCGGTACCGCATGCGTTTAAACTCAACCTCTGGATTACAAAATTTGTGAAAGATTG
ACTGGTATTCTTAACTATGTTGCTCCTTTTACGCTATGTGGATACGCTGCTTTAATGCCTTTGTATCATG
CTATTGCTTCCCGTATGGCTTTCATTTTCTCCTCCTTGTATAAATCCTGGTTGCTGTCTCTTTATGAGGA
GTTGTGGCCCGTTGTCAGGCAACGTGGCGTGGTGTGCACTGTGTTTGCTGACGCAACCCCCACTGGTTGG
GGCATTGCCACCACCTGTCAGCTCCTTTCCGGGACTTTCGCTTTCCCCCTCCCTATTGCCACGGCGGAAC
TCATCGCCGCCTGCCTTGCCCGCTGCTGGACAGGGGCTCGGCTGTTGGGCACTGACAATTCCGTGGTGTT
GTCGGGGAAATCATCGTCCTTTCCTTGGCTGCTCGCCTGTGTTGCCACCTGGATTCTGCGCGGGACGTCC
TTCTGCTACGTCCCTTCGGCCCTCAATCCAGCGGACCTTCCTTCCCGCGGCCTGCTGCCGGCTCTGCGGC
CTCTTCCGCGTCTTCGCCTTCGCCCTCAGACGAGTCGGATCTCCCTTTGGGCCGCCTCCCCGCACTTTAA
GACCAATGACTTACAAGGCAGCTGTAGATCTTAGCCACTTTTTAAAAGAAAAGGGGGGACTGGAAGGGCT
AATTCACTCCCAACGAAGACAAGATCTGCTTTTTGCTTGTACTGGGTCTCTCTGGTTAGACCAGATCTGA
GCCTGGGAGCTCTCTGGCTAACTAGGGAACCCACTGCTTAAGCCTCAATAAAGCTTGCCTTGAGTGCTTC
AAGTAGTGTGTGCCCGTCTGTTGTGTGACTCTGGTAACTAGAGATCCCTCAGACCCTTTTAGTCAGTGTG
GAAAATCTCTAGCAGTAGTAGTTCATGTCATCTTATTATTCAGTATTTATAACTTGCAAAGAAATGAATA
TCAGAGAGTGAGAGGAACTTGTTTATTGCAGCTTATAATGGTTACAAATAAAGCAATAGCATCACAAATT
TCACAAATAAAGCATTTTTTTCACTGCATTCTAGTTGTGGTTTGTCCAAACTCATCAATGTATCTTATCA
TGTCTGGCTCTAGCTATCCCGCCCCTAACTCCGCCCATCCCGCCCCTAACTCCGCCCAGTTCCGCCCATT
CTCCGCCCCATGGCTGACTAATTTTTTTTATTTATGCAGAGGCCGAGGCCGCCTCGGCCTCTGAGCTATT
CCAGAAGTAGTGAGGAGGCTTTTTTGGAGGCCTAGGGACGTACCCAATTCGCCCTATAGTGAGTCGTATT
ACGCGCGCTCACTGGCCGTCGTTTTACAACGTCGTGACTGGGAAAACCCTGGCGTTACCCAACTTAATCG
CCTTGCAGCACATCCCCCTTTCGCCAGCTGGCGTAATAGCGAAGAGGCCCGCACCGATCGCCCTTCCCAA
CAGTTGCGCAGCCTGAATGGCGAATGGG
[124 nt withheld, positions 8499-8622]
C
[91 nt withheld, positions 8624-8714]
A
[49 nt withheld, positions 8716-8764]
CCTTTGACGTTGGAGTCCACGTTCTTT
[37 nt withheld, positions 8792-8828]
ACCCTATCTCGGTCTATTCTTTTGATTTATAAGGGATTTTGCCGATTTCGGCCTATTGGTTAAAAAATGA
GCTGATTTAACAAAAATTTAACGCGAATTTTAACAAAATATTAACGCTTACAATTTAGGTGGCACTTTTC
GGGGAAATGTGCGCGGAACCCCTATTTGTTTATTTTTCTAAATACATTCAAATATGTATCCGCTCATGAG
ACAATAACCCTGATAAATGCTTCAATAATATTGAAAAAGGAAGAGTATGAGTATTCAACATTTCCGTGTC
GCCCTTATTCCCTTTTTTGCGGCATTTTGCCTTCCTGTTTTTGCTCACCCAGAAACGCTGGTGAAAGTAA
AAGATGCTGAAGATCAGTTGGGTGCACGAGTGGGTTACATCGAACTGGATCTCAACAGCGGTAAGATCCT
TGAGAGTTTTCGCCCCGAAGAACGTTTTCCAATGATGAGCACTTTTAAAGTTCTGCTATGTGGCGCGGTA
TTATCCCGTATTGACGCCGGGCAAGAGCAACTCGGTCGCCGCATACACTATTCTCAGAATGACTTGGTTG
AGTACTCACCAGTCACAGAAAAGCATCTTACGGATGGCATGACAGTAAGAGAATTATGCAGTGCTGCCAT
AACCATGAGTGATAACACTGCGGCCAACTTACTTCTGACAACGATCGGAGGACCGAAGGAGCTAACCGCT
TTTTTGCACAACATGGGGGATCATGTAACTCGCCTTGATCGTTGGGAACCGGAGCTGAATGAAGCCATAC
CAAACGACGAGCGTGACACCACGATGCCTGTAGCAATGGCAACAACGTTGCGCAAACTATTAACTGGCGA
ACTACTTACTCTAGCTTCCCGGCAACAATTAATAGACTGGATGGAGGCGGATAAAGTTGCAGGACCACTT
CTGCGCTCGGCCCTTCCGGCTGGCTGGTTTATTGCTGATAAATCTGGAGCCGGTGAGCGTGGGTCTCGCG
GTATCATTGCAGCACTGGGGCCAGATGGTAAGCCCTCCCGTATCGTAGTTATCTACACGACGGGGAGTCA
GGCAACTATGGATGAACGAAATAGACAGATCGCTGAGATAGGTGCCTCACTGATTAAGCATTGGTAACTG
TCAGACCAAGTTTACTCATATATACTTTAGATTGATTTAAAACTTCATTTTTAATTTAAAAGGATCTAGG
TGAAGATCCTTTTTGATAATCTCATGACCAAAATCCCTTAACGTGAGTTTTCGTTCCACTGAGCGTCAGA
CCCCGTAGAAAAGATCAAAGGATCTTCTTGAGATCCTTTTTTTCTGCGCGTAATCTGCTGCTTGCAAACA
AAAAAACCACCGCTACCAGCGGTGGTTTGTTTGCCGGATCAAGAGCTACCAACTCTTTTTCCGAAGGTAA
CTGGCTTCAGCAGAGCGCAGATACCAAATACTGTTCTTCTAGTGTAGCCGTAGTTAGGCCACCACTTCAA
GAACTCTGTAGCACCGCCTACATACCTCGCTCTGCTAATCCTGTTACCAGTGGCTGCTGCCAGTGGCGAT
AAGTCGTGTCTTACCGGGTTGGACTCAAGACGATAGTTACCGGATAAGGCGCAGCGGTCGGGCTGAACGG
GGGGTTCGTGCACACAGCCCAGCTTGGAGCGAACGACCTACACCGAACTGAGATACCTACAGCGTGAGCT
ATGAGAAAGCGCCACGCTTCCCGAAGGGAGAAAGGCGGACAGGTATCCGGTAAGCGGCAGGGTCGGAACA
GGAGAGCGCACGAGGGAGCTTCCAGGGGGAAACGCCTGGTATCTTTATAGTCCTGTCGGGTTTCGCCACC
TCTGACTTGAGCGTCGATTTTTGTGATGCTCGTCAGGGGGGCGGAGCCTATGGAAAAACGCCAGCAACGC
GGCCTTTTTACGGTTCCTGGCCTTTTGCTGGCCTTTTGCTCACATGTTCTTTCCTGCGTTATCCCCTGAT
TCTGTGGATAACCGTATTACCGCCTTTGAGTGAGCTGATACCGCTCGCCGCAGCCGAACGACCGAGCGCA
GCGAGTCAGTGAGCGAGGAAGCGGAAGAGCGCCCAATACGCAAACCGCCTCTCCCCGCGCGTTGGCCGAT
TCATTAATGCAGCTGGCACGACAGGTTTCCCGACTGGAAAGCGGGCAGTGAGCGCAACGCAAT
Features (pLannotate 1.2.2; 29 found; start..end, strand, type, name):
      1..22      +  protein_bind   CAP binding site: CAP binding activates transcription in the presence of cAMP. E. coli catabolite activator protein
     37..67      +  promoter       lac promoter: promoter for the E. coli lac operon
     71..93      +  protein_bind   lac operator (fragment): The lac repressor binds to the lac operator to inhibit transcription in E. coli. This inhibition can be relieved by adding lactose or isopropyl-β-D-thiogalactopyranoside (IPTG). lac repressor encoded by lacI
    136..154     +  promoter       T3 promoter: promoter for bacteriophage T3 RNA polymerase
    255..634     +  enhancer       CMV enhancer: human cytomegalovirus immediate early enhancer
    635..838     +  promoter       CMV promoter: human cytomegalovirus (CMV) immediate early promoter
    853..1033    +  LTR            5' LTR (truncated): truncated 5' long terminal repeat (LTR) from HIV-1
   1080..1205    +  misc_feature   HIV-1 Ψ: packaging signal of human immunodeficiency virus type 1
   1189..1552    +  CDS            HIV-1 gag (fragment): gag protein from human immunodeficiency virus 1; gag
   1698..1931    +  misc_feature   RRE: The Rev response element (RRE) of HIV-1 allows for Rev-dependent mRNA export from the nucleus to the cytoplasm.
   2308..2408    +  CDS            Rev (fragment): human immunodeficiency virus 1 (HIV-1) Rev protein; rev; enhances nuclear export of unspliced and incompletely spliced viral mRNAs
   2453..2570    +  misc_feature   cPPT/CTS: central polypurine tract and central termination sequence of HIV-1
   2622..3800    +  promoter       EF-1α promoter: strong constitutive promoter for human elongation factor EF-1α
   3807..5045    +  CDS            GATA1: GATA1_HUMAN - Also known as ERYF1, GF1. Experimental evidence at protein level: Swiss-Prot protein existence level 1. Transcriptional activator or repressor which probably serves as a general switch factor for erythroid development. It binds to DNA sites with the consensus sequence 5'-[AT]GATA[AG]-3' within regulatory regions of globin genes and of other genes expressed in erythroid cells. Activates the transcription of genes involved in erythroid differentiation of K562 erythroleukemia cells, including HBB, HBG1/2, ALAS2 and HMBS (PubMed:24245781). From Homo sapiens (Human).
   5055..5079    +  misc_feature   MCS (fragment): pBluescript multiple cloning site
   5078..6283    +  promoter       UbC promoter: human ubiquitin C promoter
   6290..7009    +  CDS            EGFP: the original enhanced GFP (Yang et al., 1996) mammalian codon-optimized
   7037..7623    +  misc_feature   WPRE: woodchuck hepatitis virus posttranscriptional regulatory element
   7670..7689    +  misc_feature   cPPT/CTS (fragment): central polypurine tract and central termination sequence of HIV-1
   7691..7924    +  LTR            3' LTR (ΔU3): self-inactivating 3' long terminal repeat (LTR) from HIV-1
   7996..8117    +  polyA_signal   SV40 poly(A) signal: SV40 polyadenylation signal
   8157..8292    +  rep_origin     SV40 ori: SV40 origin of replication
   8313..8331    -  promoter       T7 promoter: promoter for bacteriophage T7 RNA polymerase
   8339..8494    +  CDS            lacZα (fragment): LacZα fragment of β-galactosidase; lacZ fragment
   8499..8927    +  rep_origin     f1 ori (sequence partly withheld): f1 bacteriophage origin of replication; arrow indicates direction of (+) strand synthesis
   8980..9084    +  promoter       AmpR promoter: bla
   9085..9945    +  CDS            AmpR: β-lactamase; bla; confers resistance to ampicillin, carbenicillin, and related antibiotics
  10116..10704   +  rep_origin     ori: high-copy-number ColE1/pMB1/pBR322/pUC origin of replication
  10887..10979   +  CDS            lacI (fragment): lac repressor; lacI; The lac repressor binds to the lac operator to inhibit transcription in E. coli. This inhibition can be relieved by adding lactose or isopropyl-β-D-thiogalactopyranoside (IPTG).
