[The description below was written by a language model from this plasmid's Addgene catalogue record and pLannotate feature annotations shown in this document.]
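Description:
pTJK482 is a lentiviral transfer plasmid of about 11 kb, built on the pWCC43 backbone, that delivers human GATA1 together with a separately expressed GFP marker. It is propagated in E. coli through a high-copy ColE1/pUC-type origin and selected with ampicillin via the bla gene. The backbone also carries an f1 origin and pBluescript-derived remnants (lac promoter/operator, lacZα and lacI fragments, T3 and T7 promoters). The viral portion has a third-generation, self-inactivating layout. A CMV enhancer/promoter replaces the U3 region upstream of a truncated HIV-1 5' LTR to drive genomic RNA production in packaging cells. This is followed by the Ψ packaging signal with a gag fragment, the Rev response element for nuclear export of unspliced RNA, and the cPPT/CTS, which aids nuclear import of the reverse-transcribed genome. The 3' LTR carries the ΔU3 deletion, so the integrated provirus lacks LTR promoter activity. An SV40 poly(A) signal and SV40 origin lie downstream of it.

The payload consists of two independent expression units in the same orientation. The human EF-1α promoter drives the unmutated GATA1 coding sequence, which was inserted by restriction cloning between NheI and SalI sites; no epitope tag is annotated. GATA1 is a GATA-motif-binding transcription factor that acts as a key regulator of erythroid gene expression. Immediately downstream, the human ubiquitin C promoter drives EGFP. A WPRE follows to enhance transcript stability and expression. Because GFP is transcribed from its own promoter rather than fused or linked to GATA1, it marks transduced cells without altering the GATA1 protein. The construct is suited to stable, constitutive GATA1 overexpression in mammalian cells, with fluorescence-based tracking or sorting of transduced cells. The record does not specify particular target cell types or experiments.
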