Addgene plasmid #138001: pTJK482
Purpose: GATA1 expression. Vector also expresses GFP under control of hUBC promoter
Depositing lab: Tami Kingsbury. Depositing organization: University of Maryland, Baltimore.
Backbone
  Vector backbone: pWCC43
  Vector type: Lentiviral
Growth in bacteria
  Bacterial resistance: Ampicillin, 100 μg/mL
  Growth temperature: 37°C
  Growth strain: NEB Stable ; Stellar Cells
  Copy number: Unknown
Gene/Insert
  Gene/Insert name: GATA1
  Species: H. sapiens (human)
  Mutation: None
  Entrez Gene: GATA1 (a.k.a. ERYF1, GATA-1, GF-1, GF1, HAEADA, NF-E1, NFE1, XLANP, XLTDA, XLTT)
  Cloning method: Restriction Enzyme; 5′ cloning site Nhe1 (unknown if destroyed); 3′ cloning site Sal1 (unknown if destroyed)
  Sequencing primers: 5′ TTCATTCTCAAGCCTCAGAC; 3′ GGACGCTCGCTGCGCCCTTCG
Terms and licenses: Academic/Nonprofit Terms; Industry Terms: Not Available to Industry
How to cite: pTJK482 was a gift from Tami Kingsbury (Addgene plasmid # 138001 ; http://n2t.net/addgene:138001 ; RRID:Addgene_138001)
