>Addgene plasmid #138001 | pTJK482 | depositor partial sequence | sequence record 266485 | GATA1
ATGGAGTTCCCTGGCCTGGGGTCCCTGGGGACCTCAGAGCCCCTCCCCCAGTTTGTGGATCCTGCTCTGG
TGTCCTCCACACCAGAATCAGGGGTTTTCTTCCCCTCTGGGCCTGAGGGCTTGGATGCAGCAGCTTCCTC
CACTGCCCCGAGCACAGCCACCGCTGCAGCTGCGGCACTGGCCTACTACAGGGACGCTGAGGCCTACAGA
CACTCCCCAGTCTTTCAGGTGTACCCATTGCTCAACTGTATGGAGGGGATCCCAGGGGGCTCACCATATG
CCGGCTGGGCCTACGGCAAGACGGGGCTCTACCCTGCCTCAACTGTGTGTCCCACCCGCGAGGACTCTCC
TCCCCAGGCCGTGGAAGATCTGGATGGAAAAGGCAGCACCAGCTTCCTGGAGACTTTGAAGACAGAGCGG
CTGAGCCCAGACCTCCTGACCCTGGGACCTGCACTGCCTTCATCACTCCCTGTCCCCAATAGTGCTTATG
GGGGCCCTGACTTTTCCAGTACCTTCTTTTCTCCCACCGGGAGCCCCCTCAATTCAGCAGCCTATTCCTC
TCCCAAGCTTCGTGGAACTCTCCCCCTGCCTCCCTGTGAGGCCAGGGAGTGTGTGAACTGCGGAGCAACA
GCCACTCCACTGTGGCGGAGGGACAGGACAGGCCACTACCTATGCAACGCCTGCGGCCTCTATCACAAGA
TGAATGGGCAGAACAGGCCCCTCATCCGGCCCAAGAAGCGCCTGATTGTCAGTAAACGGGCAGGTACTCA
GTGCACCAACTGCCAGACGACCACCACGACACTGTGGCGGAGAAATGCCAGTGGGGATCCCGTGTGCAAT
GCCTGCGGCCTCTACTACAAGCTACACCAGGTGAACCGGCCACTGACCATGCGGAAGGATGGTATTCAGA
CTCGAAACCGCAAGGCATCTGGAAAAGGGAAAAAGAAACGGGGCTCCAGTCTGGGAGGCACAGGAGCAGC
CGAAGGACCAGCTGGTGGCTTTATGGTGGTGGCTGGGGGCAGCGGTAGCGGGAATTGTGGGGAGGTGGCT
TCAGGCCTGACACTGGGCCCCCCAGGTACTGCCCATCTCTACCAAGGCCTGGGCCCTGTGGTGCTGTCAG
GGCCTGTTAGCCACCTCATGCCTTTCCCTGGACCCCTACTGGGCTCACCCACGGGCTCCTTCCCCACAGG
CCCCATGCCCCCCACCACCAGCACTACTGTGGTGGCTCCGCTCAGCTCATGA
